Addgene plasmid #236763: PB-U6-CNCB
Purpose: (Empty Backbone) A piggybac-based cloning vector containing mouse U6 promoter-driven sgRNA for spCas9 and CAG promoter-driven nuclear-localized Clover-T2A-BSR.
Depositing lab: Kazutoshi Takahashi. Depositing organization: Kyoto University, Center for iPS Cell Research and Application. Publication: EIF3D safeguards the homeostasis of key signaling pathways in human primed pluripotency. Okubo C, Nakamura M, Sato M, Shichino Y, Mito M, Takashima Y, Iwasaki S, Takahashi K. Sci Adv. 2025 Apr 11;11(15):eadq5484. doi: 10.1126/sciadv.adq5484. Epub 2025 Apr 9. PubMed 40203091.
Backbone
  Vector backbone: PB-U6-CNCB
  Backbone manufacturer: Synthetic
  Backbone size (bp): 8339
  Vector type: Mammalian Expression ; PiggyBac
  Promoter: mouse U6 promoter, CAG promoter
  Selectable markers: Blasticidin
Growth in bacteria
  Bacterial resistance: Ampicillin, 100 μg/mL
  Growth temperature: 37°C
  Growth strain: DH5alpha
  Copy number: High Copy
Gene/Insert
  Sequencing primers: 5′ GAGGCTTAATGTGCGATAAAAGA
Terms and licenses: Academic/Nonprofit Terms; Industry Terms: Not Available to Industry
How to cite: PB-U6-CNCB was a gift from Kazutoshi Takahashi (Addgene plasmid # 236763 ; http://n2t.net/addgene:236763 ; RRID:Addgene_236763)
