[The description below was written by a language model from this plasmid's Addgene catalogue record and pLannotate feature annotations shown in this document.]
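Description:
PB-U6-CNCB is an empty piggyBac transposon cloning vector of about 8.3 kb, designed for stable delivery of a single guide RNA into mammalian cells. It is propagated in E. coli as a high-copy plasmid through a ColE1/pUC-type origin with ampicillin resistance (AmpR). It also retains an f1 origin and remnants of a lac promoter/operator and lacZα region from its cloning-vector ancestry. The automated feature table does not annotate the piggyBac terminal repeats or the mouse U6 promoter named in the catalogue entry. These presumably lie in the unannotated stretches flanking the mammalian cassettes, and the short hits to lambda portal protein and hare β-globin are probably annotation artefacts of flanking or intron-derived sequence.

The payload has two transcription units. The first is a mouse U6 (RNA polymerase III) promoter driving an sgRNA for SpCas9, represented in the annotation by the tracrRNA-derived scaffold. The user supplies the targeting spacer, and the record does not describe the cloning site. A single loxP site sits upstream of the scaffold, but its purpose is not stated. The second unit uses the CAG promoter (CMV enhancer, chicken β-actin promoter and chimeric intron) to express Clover green fluorescent protein carrying three tandem SV40 nuclear localization signals. Clover is linked by a T2A self-cleaving peptide to the blasticidin S deaminase gene (bsr), and the unit ends with an SV40 polyadenylation signal.

When co-delivered with piggyBac transposase, the cassette can integrate into the genome. Cells carrying the guide can then be selected with blasticidin and identified by nuclear green fluorescence. Cas9 is not encoded on the plasmid and must be provided separately. The associated publication concerns human primed pluripotent stem cells.
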