Features (pLannotate 1.2.2; 24 found; start..end, strand, type, name):
      1..105     -  promoter       AmpR promoter: bla
    158..586     -  rep_origin     f1 ori (sequence partly withheld): f1 bacteriophage origin of replication; arrow indicates direction of (+) strand synthesis
    591..746     -  CDS            lacZα (fragment): LacZα fragment of β-galactosidase; lacZ fragment
    748..867     +  CDS            B (fragment): PORTL_LAMBD - Experimental evidence at protein level: Swiss-Prot protein existence level 1. Forms the portal vertex of the capsid (PubMed:6228056, PubMed:6232391). This portal plays critical roles in head assembly, genome packaging, neck/tail attachment, and genome ejection (Probable). The portal protein multimerizes as a single ring-shaped homododecamer arranged around a central channel (PubMed:6232391). Binds to the terminase subunits to form the packaging machine (PubMed:7799432). From Escherichia phage lambda (Bacteriophage lambda).
   1579..1612    +  protein_bind   loxP: Cre-mediated recombination occurs in the 8-bp core sequence (GCATACAT). Cre recombinase
   1734..1801    +  misc_RNA       tracrRNA (fragment): trans-activating CRISPR RNA for the Streptococcus pyogenes CRISPR/Cas9 system
   1953..2256    +  enhancer       CMV enhancer: human cytomegalovirus immediate early enhancer
   2258..2534    +  promoter       chicken β-actin promoter: No description available
   2535..3551    +  intron         chimeric intron: chimera between introns from chicken β-actin and rabbit β-globin
   3549..3605    +  CDS            HBB (fragment): HBB_LEPEU - Experimental evidence at protein level: Swiss-Prot protein existence level 1. Involved in oxygen transport from the lung to the various peripheral tissues. From Lepus europaeus (European hare).
   3616..3636    +  CDS            SV40 NLS: nuclear localization signal of SV40 (simian virus 40) large T antigen
   3640..3660    +  CDS            SV40 NLS: nuclear localization signal of SV40 (simian virus 40) large T antigen
   3664..3684    +  CDS            SV40 NLS: nuclear localization signal of SV40 (simian virus 40) large T antigen
   3700..4416    +  CDS            Clover: Clover is a basic (constitutively fluorescent) green/yellow fluorescent protein published in 2012, derived from Aequorea victoria. It is reported to be a rapidly-maturing weak dimer with high acid sensitivity.
   4471..4890    +  CDS            bsr: BSR_BACCE - Experimental evidence at protein level: Swiss-Prot protein existence level 1. Catalyzes the deamination of the cytosine moiety of the antibiotics blasticidin S, cytomycin and acetylblasticidin S. From Bacillus cereus.
   4906..5027    +  polyA_signal   SV40 poly(A) signal: SV40 polyadenylation signal
   5045..5137    +  ncRNA          G-CSF SLDE: Accession: RF00183 - G-CSF factor stem-loop destabilising element (SLDE)
   5834..6301    +  CDS            B (fragment): PORTL_LAMBD - Experimental evidence at protein level: Swiss-Prot protein existence level 1. Forms the portal vertex of the capsid (PubMed:6228056, PubMed:6232391). This portal plays critical roles in head assembly, genome packaging, neck/tail attachment, and genome ejection (Probable). The portal protein multimerizes as a single ring-shaped homododecamer arranged around a central channel (PubMed:6232391). Binds to the terminase subunits to form the packaging machine (PubMed:7799432). From Escherichia phage lambda (Bacteriophage lambda).
   6339..6355    -  protein_bind   lac operator: The lac repressor binds to the lac operator to inhibit transcription in E. coli. This inhibition can be relieved by adding lactose or isopropyl-β-D-thiogalactopyranoside (IPTG). lac repressor encoded by lacI
   6363..6393    -  promoter       lac promoter: promoter for the E. coli lac operon
   6408..6429    -  protein_bind   CAP binding site: CAP binding activates transcription in the presence of cAMP. E. coli catabolite activator protein
   6442..6534    -  CDS            lacI (fragment): lac repressor; lacI; The lac repressor binds to the lac operator to inhibit transcription in E. coli. This inhibition can be relieved by adding lactose or isopropyl-β-D-thiogalactopyranoside (IPTG).
   6717..7305    -  rep_origin     ori: high-copy-number ColE1/pMB1/pBR322/pUC origin of replication
   7476..8336    -  CDS            AmpR: β-lactamase; bla; confers resistance to ampicillin, carbenicillin, and related antibiotics
>Addgene plasmid #236763 | PB-U6-CNCB | addgene full sequence | sequence record 473487 | Addgene NGS Result
ACTCTTCCTTTTTCAATATTATTGAAGCATTTATCAGGGTTATTGTCTCATGAGCGGATACATATTTGAA
TGTATTTAGAAAAATAAACAAATAGGGGTTCCGCGCACATTTCCCCGAAAAGTGCCACCTAAATTGTAAG
CGTTAATATTTTGTTAAAATTCGCGTTAAATTTTTGTTAAATCAGCTCATTTTTTAACCAATAGGCCGAA
ATCGGCAAAATCCCTTATAAATCAAAAGAATAGACCGAGATAGGGT
[37 nt withheld, positions 257-293]
AAAGAACGTGGACTCCAACGTCAAAGG
[49 nt withheld, positions 321-369]
T
[91 nt withheld, positions 371-461]
G
[124 nt withheld, positions 463-586]
CCCATTCGCCATTCAGGCTGCGCAACTGTTGGGAAGGGCGATCGGTGCGGGCCTCTTCGCTATTACGCCA
GCTGGCGAAAGGGGGATGTGCTGCAAGGCGATTAAGTTGGGTAACGCCAGGGTTTTCCCAGTCACGACGT
TGTAAAACGACGGCCAGTGAGCGCGCCTCGTTCATTCACGTTTTTGAACCCGTGGAGGACGGGCAGACTC
GCGGTGCAAATGTGTTTTACAGCGTGATGGAGCAGATGAAGATGCTCGACACGCTGCAGAACACGCAGCT
AGATTAACCCTAGAAAGATAATCATATTGTGACGTACGTTAAAGATAATCATGTGTAAAATTGACGCATG
TGTTTTATCGGTCTGTATATCGAGGTTTATTTATTAATTTGAATAGATATTAAGTTTTATTATATTTACA
CTTACATACTAATAATAAATTCAACAAACAATTTATTTATGTTTATTTATTTATTAAAAAAAACAAAAAC
TCAAAATTTCTTCTATAAAGTAACAAAACTTTTATGAGGGACAGCCCCCCCCCAAAGCCCCCAGGGATGT
AATTACGTCCCTCCCCCGCTAGGGGGCAGCAGCGAGCCGCCCGGGGCTCCGCTCCGGTCCGGCGCTCCCC
CCGCATCCCCGAGCCGGCAGCGTGCGGGGACAGCCCGGGCACGGGGAAGGTGGCACGGGATCGCTTTCCT
CTGAACGCTTCTCGCTGCTCTTTGAGCCTGCAGACACCTGGGGGGATACGGGGAAAAGGCCTCCACGGCC
CGATGAGGCCCTTTCGTCTTCACTCGAGGATCCGACGCGCCATCTCTAGGCCCGCGCCGGCCCCCTCGCA
CGGACTTGTGGGAGAAGCTCGGCTACTCCCCTGCCCCGGTTAATTTGCATATAATATTTCCTAGTAACTA
TAGAGGCTTAATGTGCGATAAAAGACAGATAATCTGTTCTTTTTAATACTAGCTACATTTTACATGATAG
GCTTGGATTTCTATAACTTCGTATAGCATACATTATACGAAGTTATAAACAGCACAAAAGGAAACTCACC
CTAACTGTAAAGTAATTGTGTGTTTTGAGACTATAAGTATCCCTTGGAGAACCACCTTGTTGGGGAGACG
GACGTCTCCGTTTAAGAGCTATGCTGGAAACAGCATAGCAAGTTTAAATAAGGCTAGTCCGTTATCAACT
TGAAAAAGTGGCACCGAGTCGGTGCTTTTTTTCTCGAGTACTAGGATCCATTAGGCGGCCGCGTGGATAA
CCGTATTACCGCCATGCATCCCGGGTGACTGACTGAGCGGCCGCACTAGTTATTAATAGTAATCAATTAC
GGGGTCATTAGTTCATAGCCCATATATGGAGTTCCGCGTTACATAACTTACGGTAAATGGCCCGCCTGGC
TGACCGCCCAACGACCCCCGCCCATTGACGTCAATAATGACGTATGTTCCCATAGTAACGCCAATAGGGA
CTTTCCATTGACGTCAATGGGTGGAGTATTTACGGTAAACTGCCCACTTGGCAGTACATCAAGTGTATCA
TATGCCAAGTACGCCCCCTATTGACGTCAATGACGGTAAATGGCCCGCCTGGCATTATGCCCAGTACATG
ACCTTATGGGACTTTCCTACTTGGCAGTACATCTACGTATTAGTCATCGCTATTACCATGGTCGAGGTGA
GCCCCACGTTCTGCTTCACTCTCCCCATCTCCCCCCCCTCCCCACCCCCAATTTTGTATTTATTTATTTT
TTAATTATTTTGTGCAGCGATGGGGGCGGGGGGGGGGGGGGGCGCGCGCCRGGCGGGGSGGGGSGGGGSG
GGGGGSGGGGSGGGGSGRGGCGGRGAGGKGCGGCGGCAGCCAATCAGAGCGGCGCGCTCCGAAAGTTTCC
TTTTATGGCGAGGCGGCGGCGGCGGCGGCCCTATAAAAAGCGAAGCGCGCGGCGGGCGGGAGTCGCTGCG
CGCTGCCTTCGCCCCGTGCCCCGCTCCGCCGCCGCCTCGCGCCGCCCGCCCCGGCTCTGACTGACCGCGT
TACTCCCACAGGTGAGCGGGCGGGACGGCCCTTCTCCTCCGGGCTGTAATTAGCGCTTGGTTTAATGACG
GCTTGTTTCTTTTCTGTGGCTGCGTGAAAGCCTTGAGGGGCTCCGGGAGGGCCCTTTGTGCGGGGGGAGC
GGCTCGGGGGGTGCGTGCGTGTGTGTGTGCGTGGGGAGCGCCGCGTGCGGCTCCGCGCTGCCCGGCGGCT
GTGAGCGCTGCGGGCGCGGCGCGGGGCTTTGTGCGCTCCGCAGTGTGCGCGAGGGGAGCGCGGCCGGGGG
CGGTGCCCCGCGGTGCGGGGGGGGCTGCGAGGGGAACAAAGGCTGCGTGCGGGGTGTGTGCGTGGGGGGG
TGAGCAGGGGGTGTGGGCGCGTCGGTCGGGCTGCAACCCCCCCTGCACCCCCCTCCCCGAGTTGCTGAGC
ACGGCCCGGCTTCGGGTGCGGGGCTCCGTACGGGGCGTGGCGCGGGGCTCGCCGTGCCGGGCGGGGGGTG
GCGGCAGGTGGGGGTGCCGGGCGGGGCGGGGCCGCCTCGGGCCGGGGRGGGCTCGGGGGAGGGGCGCGGC
GGCCCCCGGAGCGCCGGCGGCTGTCGAGGCGCGGCGAGCCGCAGCCATTGCCTTTTATGGTAATCGTGCG
AGAGGGCGCAGGGACTTCCTTTGTCCCAAATCTGTGCGGAGCCGAAATCTGGGAGGCGCCGCCGCACCCC
CTCTAGCGGGCGCGGGGCGAAGCGGTGCGGCGCCGGCAGGAAGGAAATGGGCGGGGAGGGCCTTCGTGCG
TCGCCGCGCCGCCGTCCCCTTCTCCCTCTCCAGCCTCGGGGCTGTCCGCGGGGGGACGGCTGCCTTCGGG
GGGGACGGGGCAGGGCGGGGTTCGGCTTCTGGCGTGTGACCGGCGGCTCTAGAGCCTCTGCTAACCATGT
TCATGCCTTCTTCTTTTTCCTACAGCTCCTGGGCAACGTGCTGGTTATTGTGCTGTCTCATCATTTTGGC
AAAGAATTCCGCCACCATGCCAAAAAAGAAGAGAAAGGTAGATCCAAAAAAGAAGAGAAAGGTAGATCCA
AAAAAGAAGAGAAAGGTACACGTGTCAACGCGTATGGTGAGCAAGGGCGAGGAGCTGTTCACCGGGGTGG
TGCCCATCCTGGTCGAGCTGGACGGCGACGTAAACGGCCACAAGTTCAGCGTCCGCGGCGAGGGCGAGGG
CGATGCCACCAACGGCAAGCTGACCCTGAAGTTCATCTGCACCACCGGCAAGCTGCCCGTGCCCTGGCCC
ACCCTCGTGACCACCTTCGGCTACGGCGTGGCCTGCTTCAGCCGCTACCCCGACCACATGAAGCAGCACG
ACTTCTTCAAGTCCGCCATGCCCGAAGGCTACGTCCAGGAGCGCACCATCTCTTTCAAGGACGACGGTAC
CTACAAGACCCGCGCCGAGGTGAAGTTCGAGGGCGACACCCTGGTGAACCGCATCGAGCTGAAGGGCATC
GACTTCAAGGAGGACGGCAACATCCTGGGGCACAAGCTGGAGTACAACTTCAACAGCCACAACGTCTATA
TCACGGCCGACAAGCAGAAGAACGGCATCAAGGCTAACTTCAAGATCCGCCACAACGTTGAGGACGGCAG
CGTGCAGCTCGCCGACCACTACCAGCAGAACACCCCCATCGGCGACGGCCCCGTGCTGCTGCCCGACAAC
CACTACCTGAGCCATCAGTCCGCCCTGAGCAAAGACCCCAACGAGAAGCGCGATCACATGGTCCTGCTGG
AGTTCGTGACCGCCGCCGGGATTACACATGGCATGGACGAGCTGTACAAGGAGGGCAGAGGAAGTCTTCT
AACATGCGGTGACGTGGAGGAGAATCCCGGCCCTATGAAGACCTTCAACATCTCCCAGCAGGATCTAGAA
TTAGTAGAAGTAGCGACAGAGAAGATTACAATGCTTTATGAGGATAATAAACATCATGTGGGAGCGGCAA
TTCGTACGAAAACAGGAGAAATCATTTCGGCAGTACATATTGAAGCGTATATAGGACGAGTAACTGTTTG
TGCAGAAGCCATTGCGATTGGTAGTGCAGTTTCGAATGGACAAAAGGATTTTGACACGATTGTAGCTGTT
AGACACCCTTATTCTGACGAAGTAGATAGAAGTATTCGAGTGGTAAGTCCTTGTGGTATGTGTAGGGAGT
TGATTTCAGACTATGCACCAGATTGTTTTGTGTTAATAGAAATGAATGGCAAGTTAGTCAAAACTACGAT
TGAAGAACTCATTCCACTCAAATATACCCGAAATTAAGTTAACTAACTAAACTTGTTTATTGCAGCTTAT
AATGGTTACAAATAAAGCAATAGCATCACAAATTTCACAAATAAAGCATTTTTTTCACTGCATTCTAGTT
GTGGTTTGTCCAAACTCATCAATGTATCTTATCATGTCTGGAATTGACTCAAATGATGTCAATTAGTCTA
TCAGAAGCTCATCTGGTCTCCCTTCCGGGGGACAAGACATCCCTGTTTAATATTTAAACAGCAGTGTTCC
CAAACTGGGTTCTTATATCCCTTGCTCTGGTCAACCAGGTTGCAGGGTTTCCTGTCCTCACAGGAACGAA
GTCCCTAAAGAAACAGTGGCAGCCAGGTTTAGCCCCGGAATTGACTGGATTCCTTTTTTAGGGCCCATTG
GTATGGCTTTTTCCCCGTATCCCCCCAGGTGTCTGCAGGCTCAAAGAGCAGCGAGAAGCGTTCAGAGGAA
AGCGATCCCGTGCCACCTTCCCCGTGCCCGGGCTGTCCCCGCACGCTGCCGGCTCGGGGATGCGGGGGGA
GCGCCGGACCGGAGCGGAGCCCCGGGCGGCTCGCTGCTGCCCCCTAGCGGGGGAGGGACGTAATTACATC
CCTGGGGGCTTTGGGGGGGGGCTGTCCCTGATATCTATAACAAGAAAATATATATATAATAAGTTATCAC
GTAAGTAGAACATGAAATAACAATATAATTATCGTATGAGTTAAATCTTAAAAGTCACGTAAAAGATAAT
CATGCGTCATTTTGACTCACGCGGTCGTTATAGTTCAAAATCAGTGACACTTACCGCATTGACAAGCACG
CCTCACGGGAGCTCCAAGCGGCGACTGAGATGTCCTAAATGCACAGCGACGGATTCGCGCTATTTAGAAA
GAGAGAGCAATATTTCAAGAATGCATGCGTCAATTTTACGCAGACTATCTTTCTAGGGTTAATCTAGCTG
CATCAGGATCATATCGTCGGGTCTTTTTTCCGGCTCAGTCATCGCCCAAGCTGGCGCTATCTGGGCATCG
GGGAGGAAGAAGCCCGTGCCTTTTCCCGCGAGGTTGAAGCGGCATGGAAAGAGTTTGCCGAGGATGACTG
CTGCTGCATTGACGTTGAGCGAAAACGCACGTTTACCATGATGATTCGGGAAGGTGTGGCCATGCACGCC
TTTAACGGTGAACTGTTCGTTCAGGCCACCTGGGATACCAGTTCGTCGCGGCTTTTCCGGACACAGTTCC
GGATGGTCAGCCCGAAGCGCATCAGCAACCCGAACAATACCGGCGACAGCCGGAACTGCCGTGCCGGTGT
GCAGATTAATGACAGCGGTGCGGCGCTGGGATATTACGTCAGCGAGGACGGGTATCCTGGCTGGATGCCG
CAGAAATGGACATGGATACCCCGTGAGTTACCCGGCGGGCGCGCTTGGCGTAATCATGGTCATAGCTGTT
TCCTGTGTGAAATTGTTATCCGCTCACAATTCCACACAACATACGAGCCGGAAGCATAAAGTGTAAAGCC
TGGGGTGCCTAATGAGTGAGCTAACTCACATTAATTGCGTTGCGCTCACTGCCCGCTTTCCAGTCGGGAA
ACCTGTCGTGCCAGCTGCATTAATGAATCGGCCAACGCGCGGGGAGAGGCGGTTTGCGTATTGGGCGCTC
TTCCGCTTCCTCGCTCACTGACTCGCTGCGCTCGGTCGTTCGGCTGCGGCGAGCGGTATCAGCTCACTCA
AAGGCGGTAATACGGTTATCCACAGAATCAGGGGATAACGCAGGAAAGAACATGTGAGCAAAAGGCCAGC
AAAAGGCCAGGAACCGTAAAAAGGCCGCGTTGCTGGCGTTTTTCCATAGGCTCCGCCCCCCTGACGAGCA
TCACAAAAATCGACGCTCAAGTCAGAGGTGGCGAAACCCGACAGGACTATAAAGATACCAGGCGTTTCCC
CCTGGAAGCTCCCTCGTGCGCTCTCCTGTTCCGACCCTGCCGCTTACCGGATACCTGTCCGCCTTTCTCC
CTTCGGGAAGCGTGGCGCTTTCTCATAGCTCACGCTGTAGGTATCTCAGTTCGGTGTAGGTCGTTCGCTC
CAAGCTGGGCTGTGTGCACGAACCCCCCGTTCAGCCCGACCGCTGCGCCTTATCCGGTAACTATCGTCTT
GAGTCCAACCCGGTAAGACACGACTTATCGCCACTGGCAGCAGCCACTGGTAACAGGATTAGCAGAGCGA
GGTATGTAGGCGGTGCTACAGAGTTCTTGAAGTGGTGGCCTAACTACGGCTACACTAGAAGAACAGTATT
TGGTATCTGCGCTCTGCTGAAGCCAGTTACCTTCGGAAAAAGAGTTGGTAGCTCTTGATCCGGCAAACAA
ACCACCGCTGGTAGCGGTGGTTTTTTTGTTTGCAAGCAGCAGATTACGCGCAGAAAAAAAGGATCTCAAG
AAGATCCTTTGATCTTTTCTACGGGGTCTGACGCTCAGTGGAACGAAAACTCACGTTAAGGGATTTTGGT
CATGAGATTATCAAAAAGGATCTTCACCTAGATCCTTTTAAATTAAAAATGAAGTTTTAAATCAATCTAA
AGTATATATGAGTAAACTTGGTCTGACAGTTACCAATGCTTAATCAGTGAGGCACCTATCTCAGCGATCT
GTCTATTTCGTTCATCCATAGTTGCCTGACTCCCCGTCGTGTAGATAACTACGATACGGGAGGGCTTACC
ATCTGGCCCCAGTGCTGCAATGATACCGCGAGACCCACGCTCACCGGCTCCAGATTTATCAGCAATAAAC
CAGCCAGCCGGAAGGGCCGAGCGCAGAAGTGGTCCTGCAACTTTATCCGCCTCCATCCAGTCTATTAATT
GTTGCCGGGAAGCTAGAGTAAGTAGTTCGCCAGTTAATAGTTTGCGCAACGTTGTTGCCATTGCTACAGG
CATCGTGGTGTCACGCTCGTCGTTTGGTATGGCTTCATTCAGCTCCGGTTCCCAACGATCAAGGCGAGTT
ACATGATCCCCCATGTTGTGCAAAAAAGCGGTTAGCTCCTTCGGTCCTCCGATCGTTGTCAGAAGTAAGT
TGGCCGCAGTGTTATCACTCATGGTTATGGCAGCACTGCATAATTCTCTTACTGTCATGCCATCCGTAAG
ATGCTTTTCTGTGACTGGTGAGTACTCAACCAAGTCATTCTGAGAATAGTGTATGCGGCGACCGAGTTGC
TCTTGCCCGGCGTCAATACGGGATAATACCGCGCCACATAGCAGAACTTTAAAAGTGCTCATCATTGGAA
AACGTTCTTCGGGGCGAAAACTCTCAAGGATCTTACCGCTGTTGAGATCCAGTTCGATGTAACCCACTCG
TGCACCCAACTGATCTTCAGCATCTTTTACTTTCACCAGCGTTTCTGGGTGAGCAAAAACAGGAAGGCAA
AATGCCGCAAAAAAGGGAATAAGGGCGACACGGAAATGTTGAATACTCAT
